Addgene plasmid #66932: pcDNA3 HA-humanTRAF2 (1084)
Purpose: Mammalian Expression of TRAF2
Depositing lab: Michael Karin. Depositing organization: University of California, San Diego (UCSD).
Backbone
  Vector backbone: pcDNA3
  Vector type: Mammalian Expression
  Selectable markers: Neomycin (select with G418)
Growth in bacteria
  Bacterial resistance: Ampicillin, 100 μg/mL
  Growth temperature: 37°C
  Growth strain: DH5alpha
  Copy number: High Copy
Gene/Insert
  Gene/Insert name: TRAF2
  Species: H. sapiens (human)
  Entrez Gene: TRAF2 (a.k.a. MGC:45012, RNF117, TRAP, TRAP3)
  Promoter: CMV
  Tag / fusion protein: HA (N terminal on insert)
  Cloning method: Unknown
  Sequencing primers: 5′ CMV-F; 3′ BGH-rev
Terms and licenses: Academic/Nonprofit Terms; Industry Terms: Not Available to Industry
How to cite: pcDNA3 HA-humanTRAF2 (1084) was a gift from Michael Karin (Addgene plasmid # 66932 ; http://n2t.net/addgene:66932 ; RRID:Addgene_66932)
