[The description below was written by a language model from this plasmid's Addgene catalogue record and pLannotate feature annotations shown in this document.]
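Description:
pcDNA3 HA-humanTRAF2 (1084) is a mammalian expression plasmid of about 6.9 kb built on the pcDNA3 backbone and carrying human TRAF2 with an N-terminal HA epitope tag. It is propagated in E. coli as a high-copy plasmid through a ColE1/pUC-type origin and selected with ampicillin via the β-lactamase gene and its native promoter. An f1 origin is also present, which permits single-stranded DNA production with helper phage. For mammalian cells, a neomycin phosphotransferase cassette driven by the SV40 enhancer/early promoter and terminated by the SV40 polyadenylation signal allows G418 selection of stable transfectants.

The TRAF2 coding sequence sits downstream of the human cytomegalovirus immediate early enhancer and promoter and upstream of the bovine growth hormone polyadenylation signal, giving strong constitutive expression after transfection. The HA tag is recorded in the catalogue entry but is not separately annotated in the feature table; the short interval between the T7 promoter and the annotated TRAF2 open reading frame could accommodate it. Flanking T7 and SP6 promoters, standard in pcDNA3, allow in vitro transcription of either strand. Several small annotations (fragments of an HIV-1 LTR, ble, lacI, bom, and lac promoter/operator elements) appear to be backbone remnants or short sequence matches rather than functional parts of the design.

TRAF2 is an adaptor protein and E3 ubiquitin ligase that regulates NF-κB and JNK activation and cell survival. The construct's stated purpose is mammalian expression of TRAF2, and the HA tag allows detection or immunoprecipitation of the overexpressed protein with anti-HA antibodies.
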