Features (pLannotate 1.2.2; 21 found; start..end, strand, type, name):
     33..85      -  misc_feature   bom (fragment): basis of mobility region from pBR322
    240..619     +  enhancer       CMV enhancer: human cytomegalovirus immediate early enhancer
    620..823     +  promoter       CMV promoter: human cytomegalovirus (CMV) immediate early promoter
    819..852     +  LTR            5' LTR (truncated) (fragment): truncated 5' long terminal repeat (LTR) from HIV-1
    868..886     +  promoter       T7 promoter: promoter for bacteriophage T7 RNA polymerase
    951..2450    +  CDS            TRAF2: TRAF2_HUMAN - Also known as TRAP3. Experimental evidence at protein level: Swiss-Prot protein existence level 1. Regulates activation of NF-kappa-B and JNK and plays a central role in the regulation of cell survival and apoptosis. Required for normal antibody isotype switching from IgM to IgG. Has E3 ubiquitin-protein ligase activity and promotes 'Lys-63'-linked ubiquitination of target proteins, such as BIRC3, RIPK1 and TICAM1. Is an essential constituent of several E3 ubiquitin-protein ligase complexes, where it promotes the ubiquitination of target proteins by bringing them into contact wit
   2488..2506    -  promoter       SP6 promoter: promoter for bacteriophage SP6 RNA polymerase
   2532..2756    +  polyA_signal   bGH poly(A) signal: bovine growth hormone polyadenylation signal
   2760..2781    +  promoter       SV40 promoter (fragment): SV40 enhancer and early promoter
   2802..3230    +  rep_origin     f1 ori (sequence partly withheld): f1 bacteriophage origin of replication; arrow indicates direction of (+) strand synthesis
   3244..3573    +  promoter       SV40 promoter: SV40 enhancer and early promoter
   3640..4431    +  CDS            neo: KKA2_KLEPN - Also known as kan, nptII. Experimental evidence at protein level: Swiss-Prot protein existence level 1. Resistance to kanamycin, neomycin, paromomycin, ribostamycin, butirosin and gentamicin B. From Klebsiella pneumoniae.
   4455..4613    +  CDS            ble (fragment): BLE_KLEPN - Experimental evidence at protein level: Swiss-Prot protein existence level 1. Binding protein with a strong affinity to the bleomycin family of antibiotics. Binds to CL990; an antimitotic-antibiotic compound. From Klebsiella pneumoniae.
   4608..4729    +  polyA_signal   SV40 poly(A) signal: SV40 polyadenylation signal
   4802..4818    -  protein_bind   lac operator: The lac repressor binds to the lac operator to inhibit transcription in E. coli. This inhibition can be relieved by adding lactose or isopropyl-β-D-thiogalactopyranoside (IPTG). lac repressor encoded by lacI
   4826..4856    -  promoter       lac promoter: promoter for the E. coli lac operon
   4871..4892    -  protein_bind   CAP binding site: CAP binding activates transcription in the presence of cAMP. E. coli catabolite activator protein
   4905..4997    -  CDS            lacI (fragment): lac repressor; lacI; The lac repressor binds to the lac operator to inhibit transcription in E. coli. This inhibition can be relieved by adding lactose or isopropyl-β-D-thiogalactopyranoside (IPTG).
   5180..5768    -  rep_origin     ori: high-copy-number ColE1/pMB1/pBR322/pUC origin of replication
   5939..6799    -  CDS            AmpR: β-lactamase; bla; confers resistance to ampicillin, carbenicillin, and related antibiotics
   6800..6904    -  promoter       AmpR promoter: bla
>Addgene plasmid #66932 | pcDNA3 HA-humanTRAF2 (1084) | addgene full sequence | sequence record 190248 | Addgene NGS Result
ACGTCGACGGATCGGGAGATCTCCCGATCCCCTATGGTGCACTCTCAGTACAATCTGCTCTGATGCCGCA
TAGTTAAGCCAGTATCTGCTCCCTGCTTGTGTGTTGGAGGTCGCTGAGTAGTGCGCGAGCAAAATTTAAG
CTACAACAAGGCAAGGCTTGACCGACAATTGCATGAAGAATCTGCTTAGGGTTAGGCGTTTTGCGCTGCT
TCGCGATGTACGGGCCAGATATACGCGTTGACATTGATTATTGACTAGTTATTAATAGTAATCAATTACG
GGGTCATTAGTTCATAGCCCATATATGGAGTTCCGCGTTACATAACTTACGGTAAATGGCCCGCCTGGCT
GACCGCCCAACGACCCCCGCCCATTGACGTCAATAATGACGTATGTTCCCATAGTAACGCCAATAGGGAC
TTTCCATTGACGTCAATGGGTGGAGTATTTACGGTAAACTGCCCACTTGGCAGTACATCAAGTGTATCAT
ATGCCAAGTACGCCCCCTATTGACGTCAATGACGGTAAATGGCCCGCCTGGCATTATGCCCAGTACATGA
CCTTATGGGACTTTCCTACTTGGCAGTACATCTACGTATTAGTCATCGCTATTACCATGGTGATGCGGTT
TTGGCAGTACATCAATGGGCGTGGATAGCGGTTTGACTCACGGGGATTTCCAAGTCTCCACCCCATTGAC
GTCAATGGGAGTTTGTTTTGGCACCAAAATCAACGGGACTTTCCAAAATGTCGTAACAACTCCGCCCCAT
TGACGCAAATGGGCGGTAGGCGTGTACGGTGGGAGGTCTATATAAGCAGAGCTCTCTGGCTAACTAGAGA
ACCCACTGCTTACTGGCTTATCGAAATTAATACGACTCACTATAGGGAGACCCAAGCTTGGTACCGAGCT
CGGATCCACCATGTACCCCTACGACGTGCCCGACTACGCCGCTGCAGCTAGCGTGACCCCCCCTGGCTCC
CTGGAGTTGCTACAGCCCGGCTTCTCCAAGACCCTCCTGGGGACCAAGCTGGAAGCCAAGTACCTGTGCT
CCGCCTGCAGAAACGTCCTCCGCAGGCCCTTCCAGGCGCAGTGTGGCCACCGGTACTGCTCCTTCTGCCT
GGCCAGCATCCTCAGCTCTGGGCCTCAGAACTGTGCTGCCTGTGTTCACGAGGGCATATATGAAGAAGGC
ATTTCTATTTTAGAAAGCAGTTCGGCCTTCCCAGATAATGCTGCCCGCAGGGAGGTGGAGAGCCTGCCGG
CCGTCTGTCCCAGTGATGGATGCACCTGGAAGGGGACCCTGAAAGAATACGAGAGCTGCCACGAAGGCCG
CTGCCCGCTCATGCTGACCGAATGTCCCGCGTGCAAAGGCCTGGTCCGCCTTGGTGAAAAGGAGCGCCAC
CTGGAGCACGAGTGCCCGGAGAGAAGCCTGAGCTGCCGGCATTGCCGGGCACCCTGCTGCGGAGCAGACG
TGAAGGCGCACCACGAGGTCTGCCCCAAGTTCCCCTTAACTTGTGACGGCTGCGGCAAGAAGAAGATCCC
CCGGGAGAAGTTTCAGGACCACGTCAAGACTTGTGGCAAGTGTCGAGTCCCTTGCAGATTCCACGCCATC
GGCTGCCTCGAGACGGTAGAGGGTGAGAAACAGCAGGAGCACGAGGTGCAGTGGCTGCGGGAGCACCTGG
CCATGCTACTGAGCTCGGTGCTGGAGGCAAAGCCCCTCTTGGGAGACCAGAGCCACGCGGGGTCAGAGCT
CCTGCAGAGGTGCGAGAGCCTGGAGAAGAAGACGGCCACTTTTGAGAACATTGTCTGCGTCCTGAACCGG
GAGGTGGAGAGGGTGGCCATGACTGCCGAGGCCTGCAGCCGGCAGCACCGGCTGGACCAAGACAAGATTG
AAGCCCTGAGTAGCAAGGTGCAGCAGCTGGAGAGGAGCATTGGCCTCAAGGACCTGGCGATGGCTGACTT
GGAGCAGAAGGTCTTGGAGATGGAGGCATCCACCTACGATGGGGTCTTCATCTGGAAGATCTCAGACTTC
GCCAGGAAGCGCCAGGAAGCTGTGGCTGGCCGCATACCCGCCATCTTCTCCCCAGCCTTCTACACCAGCA
GGTACGGCTACAAGATGTGTCTGCGTATCTACCTGAACGGCGACGGCACCGGGCGAGGAACACACCTGTC
CCTCTTCTTTGTGGTGATGAAGGGCCCGAATGACGCCCTGCTGCGGTGGCCCTTCAACCAGAAGGTGACC
TTAATGCTGCTCGACCAGAATAACCGGGAGCACGTGATTGACGCCTTCAGGCCCGACGTGACTTCATCCT
CCTTTCAGAGGCCAGTCAACGACATGAACATCGCAAGCGGCTGCCCCCTCTTCTGCCCCGTCTCCAAGAT
GGAGGCAAAGAATTCCTACGTGCGGGACGATGCCATCTTCATCAAGGCCATTGTGGACCTGACAGGGCTC
TAAGCGGCCGCTCGAGCATGCATCTAGAGGGCCCTATTCTATAGTGTCACCTAAATGCTAGAGCTCGCTG
ATCAGCCTCGACTGTGCCTTCTAGTTGCCAGCCATCTGTTGTTTGCCCCTCCCCCGTGCCTTCCTTGACC
CTGGAAGGTGCCACTCCCACTGTCCTTTCCTAATAAAATGAGGAAATTGCATCGCATTGTCTGAGTAGGT
GTCATTCTATTCTGGGGGGTGGGGTGGGGCAGGACAGCAAGGGGGAGGATTGGGAAGACAATAGCAGGCA
TGCTGGGGATGCGGTGGGCTCTATGGCTTCTGAGGCGGAAAGAACCAGCTGGGGCTCTAGGGGGTATCCC
C
[124 nt withheld, positions 2802-2925]
C
[91 nt withheld, positions 2927-3017]
A
[49 nt withheld, positions 3019-3067]
CCTTTGACGTTGGAGTCCACGTTCTTT
[37 nt withheld, positions 3095-3131]
ACCCTATCTCGGTCTATTCTTTTGATTTATAAGGGATTTTGCCGATTTCGGCCTATTGGTTAAAAAATGA
GCTGATTTAACAAAAATTTAACGCGAATTAATTCTGTGGAATGTGTGTCAGTTAGGGTGTGGAAAGTCCC
CAGGCTCCCCAGCAGGCAGAAGTATGCAAAGCATGCATCTCAATTAGTCAGCAACCAGGTGTGGAAAGTC
CCCAGGCTCCCCAGCAGGCAGAAGTATGCAAAGCATGCATCTCAATTAGTCAGCAACCATAGTCCCGCCC
CTAACTCCGCCCATCCCGCCCCTAACTCCGCCCAGTTCCGCCCATTCTCCGCCCCATGGCTGACTAATTT
TTTTTATTTATGCAGAGGCCGAGGCCGCCTCTGCCTCTGAGCTATTCCAGAAGTAGTGAGGAGGCTTTTT
TGGAGGCCTAGGCTTTTGCAAAAAGCTCCCGGGAGCTTGTATATCCATTTTCGGATCTGATCAAGAGACA
GGATGAGGATCGTTTCGCATGATTGAACAAGATGGATTGCACGCAGGTTCTCCGGCCGCTTGGGTGGAGA
GGCTATTCGGCTATGACTGGGCACAACAGACAATCGGCTGCTCTGATGCCGCCGTGTTCCGGCTGTCAGC
GCAGGGGCGCCCGGTTCTTTTTGTCAAGACCGACCTGTCCGGTGCCCTGAATGAACTGCAGGACGAGGCA
GCGCGGCTATCGTGGCTGGCCACGACGGGCGTTCCTTGCGCAGCTGTGCTCGACGTTGTCACTGAAGCGG
GAAGGGACTGGCTGCTATTGGGCGAAGTGCCGGGGCAGGATCTCCTGTCATCTCACCTTGCTCCTGCCGA
GAAAGTATCCATCATGGCTGATGCAATGCGGCGGCTGCATACGCTTGATCCGGCTACCTGCCCATTCGAC
CACCAAGCGAAACATCGCATCGAGCGAGCACGTACTCGGATGGAAGCCGGTCTTGTCGATCAGGATGATC
TGGACGAAGAGCATCAGGGGCTCGCGCCAGCCGAACTGTTCGCCAGGCTCAAGGCGCGCATGCCCGACGG
CGAGGATCTCGTCGTGACCCATGGCGATGCCTGCTTGCCGAATATCATGGTGGAAAATGGCCGCTTTTCT
GGATTCATCGACTGTGGCCGGCTGGGTGTGGCGGACCGCTATCAGGACATAGCGTTGGCTACCCGTGATA
TTGCTGAAGAGCTTGGCGGCGAATGGGCTGACCGCTTCCTCGTGCTTTACGGTATCGCCGCTCCCGATTC
GCAGCGCATCGCCTTCTATCGCCTTCTTGACGAGTTCTTCTGAGCGGGACTCTGGGGTTCGAAATGACCG
ACCAAGCGACGCCCAACCTGCCATCACGAGATTTCGATTCCACCGCCGCCTTCTATGAAAGGTTGGGCTT
CGGAATCGTTTTCCGGGACGCCGGCTGGATGATCCTCCAGCGCGGGGATCTCATGCTGGAGTTCTTCGCC
CACCCCAACTTGTTTATTGCAGCTTATAATGGTTACAAATAAAGCAATAGCATCACAAATTTCACAAATA
AAGCATTTTTTTCACTGCATTCTAGTTGTGGTTTGTCCAAACTCATCAATGTATCTTATCATGTCTGTAT
ACCGTCGACCTCTAGCTAGAGCTTGGCGTAATCATGGTCATAGCTGTTTCCTGTGTGAAATTGTTATCCG
CTCACAATTCCACACAACATACGAGCCGGAAGCATAAAGTGTAAAGCCTGGGGTGCCTAATGAGTGAGCT
AACTCACATTAATTGCGTTGCGCTCACTGCCCGCTTTCCAGTCGGGAAACCTGTCGTGCCAGCTGCATTA
ATGAATCGGCCAACGCGCGGGGAGAGGCGGTTTGCGTATTGGGCGCTCTTCCGCTTCCTCGCTCACTGAC
TCGCTGCGCTCGGTCGTTCGGCTGCGGCGAGCGGTATCAGCTCACTCAAAGGCGGTAATACGGTTATCCA
CAGAATCAGGGGATAACGCAGGAAAGAACATGTGAGCAAAAGGCCAGCAAAAGGCCAGGAACCGTAAAAA
GGCCGCGTTGCTGGCGTTTTTCCATAGGCTCCGCCCCCCTGACGAGCATCACAAAAATCGACGCTCAAGT
CAGAGGTGGCGAAACCCGACAGGACTATAAAGATACCAGGCGTTTCCCCCTGGAAGCTCCCTCGTGCGCT
CTCCTGTTCCGACCCTGCCGCTTACCGGATACCTGTCCGCCTTTCTCCCTTCGGGAAGCGTGGCGCTTTC
TCATAGCTCACGCTGTAGGTATCTCAGTTCGGTGTAGGTCGTTCGCTCCAAGCTGGGCTGTGTGCACGAA
CCCCCCGTTCAGCCCGACCGCTGCGCCTTATCCGGTAACTATCGTCTTGAGTCCAACCCGGTAAGACACG
ACTTATCGCCACTGGCAGCAGCCACTGGTAACAGGATTAGCAGAGCGAGGTATGTAGGCGGTGCTACAGA
GTTCTTGAAGTGGTGGCCTAACTACGGCTACACTAGAAGAACAGTATTTGGTATCTGCGCTCTGCTGAAG
CCAGTTACCTTCGGAAAAAGAGTTGGTAGCTCTTGATCCGGCAAACAAACCACCGCTGGTAGCGGTGGTT
TTTTTGTTTGCAAGCAGCAGATTACGCGCAGAAAAAAAGGATCTCAAGAAGATCCTTTGATCTTTTCTAC
GGGGTCTGACGCTCAGTGGAACGAAAACTCACGTTAAGGGATTTTGGTCATGAGATTATCAAAAAGGATC
TTCACCTAGATCCTTTTAAATTAAAAATGAAGTTTTAAATCAATCTAAAGTATATATGAGTAAACTTGGT
CTGACAGTTACCAATGCTTAATCAGTGAGGCACCTATCTCAGCGATCTGTCTATTTCGTTCATCCATAGT
TGCCTGACTCCCCGTCGTGTAGATAACTACGATACGGGAGGGCTTACCATCTGGCCCCAGTGCTGCAATG
ATACCGCGAGACCCACGCTCACCGGCTCCAGATTTATCAGCAATAAACCAGCCAGCCGGAAGGGCCGAGC
GCAGAAGTGGTCCTGCAACTTTATCCGCCTCCATCCAGTCTATTAATTGTTGCCGGGAAGCTAGAGTAAG
TAGTTCGCCAGTTAATAGTTTGCGCAACGTTGTTGCCATTGCTACAGGCATCGTGGTGTCACGCTCGTCG
TTTGGTATGGCTTCATTCAGCTCCGGTTCCCAACGATCAAGGCGAGTTACATGATCCCCCATGTTGTGCA
AAAAAGCGGTTAGCTCCTTCGGTCCTCCGATCGTTGTCAGAAGTAAGTTGGCCGCAGTGTTATCACTCAT
GGTTATGGCAGCACTGCATAATTCTCTTACTGTCATGCCATCCGTAAGATGCTTTTCTGTGACTGGTGAG
TACTCAACCAAGTCATTCTGAGAATAGTGTATGCGGCGACCGAGTTGCTCTTGCCCGGCGTCAATACGGG
ATAATACCGCGCCACATAGCAGAACTTTAAAAGTGCTCATCATTGGAAAACGTTCTTCGGGGCGAAAACT
CTCAAGGATCTTACCGCTGTTGAGATCCAGTTCGATGTAACCCACTCGTGCACCCAACTGATCTTCAGCA
TCTTTTACTTTCACCAGCGTTTCTGGGTGAGCAAAAACAGGAAGGCAAAATGCCGCAAAAAAGGGAATAA
GGGCGACACGGAAATGTTGAATACTCATACTCTTCCTTTTTCAATATTATTGAAGCATTTATCAGGGTTA
TTGTCTCATGAGCGGATACATATTTGAATGTATTTAGAAAAATAAACAAATAGGGGTTCCGCGCACATTT
CCCCGAAAAGTGCCACCTG
